Addgene plasmid #77408: MVK gRNA (BRDN0001147106)
Purpose: 3rd generation lentiviral gRNA plasmid targeting human MVK
Depositing lab: John Doench & David Root. Depositing organization: Broad Institute. Publication: Optimized sgRNA design to maximize activity and minimize off-target effects of CRISPR-Cas9. Doench JG, Fusi N, Sullender M, Hegde M, Vaimberg EW, Donovan KF, Smith I, Tothova Z, Wilen C, Orchard R, Virgin HW, Listgarten J, Root DE. Nat Biotechnol. 2016 Jan 18. doi: 10.1038/nbt.3437. PubMed 26780180.
Backbone
  Vector backbone: lentiGuide-Puro
  Backbone manufacturer: Zhang Lab (Addgene plasmid # 52963)
  Vector type: Mammalian Expression, Lentiviral, CRISPR
  Selectable markers: Puromycin
Growth in bacteria
  Bacterial resistance: Ampicillin, 100 μg/mL
  Growth temperature: 37°C
  Growth strain: DH5alpha
  Copy number: High Copy
Gene/Insert
  Gene/Insert name: MVK (alt names: MVK; NM_000431.3)
  gRNA/shRNA sequence: GACCTCAGCTTACCCAACAT
  Species: H. sapiens (human)
  Entrez Gene: MVK (a.k.a. LRBP, MK, MVLK, POROK3)
  Promoter: hU6
  Cloning method: Unknown
  Sequencing primers: 5′ U6-F; 3′ pS2-R
Terms and licenses: Academic/Nonprofit Terms; Industry Terms: Not Available to Industry
Depositor comments: The gRNA was designed to target the following Genbank reference sequence(s): NM_000431.3,NM_001114185.2,NM_001301182.1. Note that this plasmid does NOT contain Cas9. It should be used in conjunction with lentiCas9-Blast (Addgene #52962) or otherwise with cell lines already expressing Cas9. Browse the full kinome gRNA library at http://www.addgene.org/pooled-library/broadgpp-human-kinome/ or visit http://www.broadinstitute.org/rnai/public/ for detailed protocols and information.
How to cite: MVK gRNA (BRDN0001147106) was a gift from John Doench & David Root (Addgene plasmid # 77408 ; http://n2t.net/addgene:77408 ; RRID:Addgene_77408)
