[The description below was written by a language model from this plasmid's Addgene catalogue record and pLannotate feature annotations shown in this document.]
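Description:
MVK gRNA (BRDN0001147106) is a third-generation lentiviral CRISPR guide plasmid built on the lentiGuide-Puro backbone and designed to target human MVK (mevalonate kinase). The annotated 8.3 kb sequence shows a high-copy ColE1/pUC-type origin and an ampicillin resistance gene (β-lactamase) for propagation and selection in E. coli. It also contains an f1 origin and leftover cloning-vector elements, namely lac promoter/operator fragments and T7 and T3 promoters. The lentiviral transfer cassette begins with an RSV promoter fused to a truncated HIV-1 5' LTR, which makes genomic RNA production in packaging cells independent of Tat. This is followed by the Ψ packaging signal with a partial gag region, the Rev response element for nuclear export of the unspliced genome, and a central polypurine tract. The cassette ends in a ΔU3 self-inactivating 3' LTR, with an SV40 polyadenylation signal and SV40 origin downstream.

Within the proviral region, a human U6 RNA polymerase III promoter drives the MVK-specific spacer joined to the Streptococcus pyogenes Cas9 guide RNA scaffold. A separate EF-1α promoter, annotated as the core promoter plus intron A, expresses puromycin N-acetyltransferase so that transduced mammalian cells can be selected with puromycin. A WPRE after this gene enhances transcript expression. The guide was designed against several MVK reference transcripts and belongs to a human kinome gRNA collection. The plasmid carries no Cas9, so it must be used with a separate Cas9 lentiviral vector or in cells that already express Cas9. It is typically used for knockout of MVK, either individually or in pooled screening.
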