Features (pLannotate 1.2.2; 29 found; start..end, strand, type, name):
     14..80      +  CDS            small t antigen (fragment): SV40 (simian virus 40) small t antigen
    106..317     +  promoter       EF-1α core promoter: core promoter for human elongation factor EF-1α
    318..1256    +  intron         EF-1α intron A: intron upstream of the start codon of human EF-1α
   1278..1877    +  CDS            PuroR (fragment): puromycin N-acetyltransferase; pac from Streptomyces; confers resistance to puromycin
   1893..2481    +  misc_feature   WPRE: woodchuck hepatitis virus posttranscriptional regulatory element
   2532..2551    +  misc_feature   cPPT/CTS (fragment): central polypurine tract and central termination sequence of HIV-1
   2553..2786    +  LTR            3' LTR (ΔU3): self-inactivating 3' long terminal repeat (LTR) from HIV-1
   2864..2985    +  polyA_signal   SV40 poly(A) signal: SV40 polyadenylation signal
   3025..3160    +  rep_origin     SV40 ori: SV40 origin of replication
   3181..3199    -  promoter       T7 promoter: promoter for bacteriophage T7 RNA polymerase
   3207..3362    +  CDS            lacZα (fragment): LacZα fragment of β-galactosidase; lacZ fragment
   3367..3795    +  rep_origin     f1 ori (sequence partly withheld): f1 bacteriophage origin of replication; arrow indicates direction of (+) strand synthesis
   3848..3952    +  promoter       AmpR promoter: bla
   3953..4813    +  CDS            AmpR: β-lactamase; bla; confers resistance to ampicillin, carbenicillin, and related antibiotics
   4984..5572    +  rep_origin     ori: high-copy-number ColE1/pMB1/pBR322/pUC origin of replication
   5755..5847    +  CDS            lacI (fragment): lac repressor; lacI; The lac repressor binds to the lac operator to inhibit transcription in E. coli. This inhibition can be relieved by adding lactose or isopropyl-β-D-thiogalactopyranoside (IPTG).
   5860..5881    +  protein_bind   CAP binding site: CAP binding activates transcription in the presence of cAMP. E. coli catabolite activator protein
   5896..5926    +  promoter       lac promoter: promoter for the E. coli lac operon
   5934..5950    +  protein_bind   lac operator: The lac repressor binds to the lac operator to inhibit transcription in E. coli. This inhibition can be relieved by adding lactose or isopropyl-β-D-thiogalactopyranoside (IPTG). lac repressor encoded by lacI
   5995..6013    +  promoter       T3 promoter: promoter for bacteriophage T3 RNA polymerase
   6041..6267    +  promoter       RSV promoter: Rous sarcoma virus enhancer/promoter
   6268..6448    +  LTR            5' LTR (truncated): truncated 5' long terminal repeat (LTR) from HIV-1
   6495..6620    +  misc_feature   HIV-1 Ψ: packaging signal of human immunodeficiency virus type 1
   6604..6967    +  CDS            HIV-1 gag (fragment): gag protein from human immunodeficiency virus 1; gag
   7113..7346    +  misc_feature   RRE: The Rev response element (RRE) of HIV-1 allows for Rev-dependent mRNA export from the nucleus to the cytoplasm.
   7723..7749    +  CDS            Rev (fragment): human immunodeficiency virus 1 (HIV-1) Rev protein; rev; enhances nuclear export of unspliced and incompletely spliced viral mRNAs
   7753..7993    +  promoter       U6 promoter: RNA polymerase III promoter for human U6 snRNA
   8023..8098    +  misc_RNA       gRNA scaffold: guide RNA scaffold for the Streptococcus pyogenes CRISPR/Cas9 system
   8154..8271    +  misc_feature   cPPT/CTS: central polypurine tract and central termination sequence of HIV-1
>Addgene plasmid #77408 | MVK gRNA (BRDN0001147106) | addgene full sequence | sequence record 187704 | Addgene Assembled Sequence
CCCGGGTGCAAAGATGGATAAAGTTTTAAACAGAGAGGAATCTTTGCAGCTAATGGACCTTCTAGGTCTT
GAAAGGAGTGGGAATTGGCTCCGGTGCCCGTCAGTGGGCAGAGCGCACATCGCCCACAGTCCCCGAGAAG
TTGGGGGGAGGGGTCGGCAATTGATCCGGTGCCTAGAGAAGGTGGCGCGGGGTAAACTGGGAAAGTGATG
TCGTGTACTGGCTCCGCCTTTTTCCCGAGGGTGGGGGAGAACCGTATATAAGTGCAGTAGTCGCCGTGAA
CGTTCTTTTTCGCAACGGGTTTGCCGCCAGAACACAGGTAAGTGCCGTGTGTGGTTCCCGCGGGCCTGGC
CTCTTTACGGGTTATGGCCCTTGCGTGCCTTGAATTACTTCCACCTGGCTGCAGTACGTGATTCTTGATC
CCGAGCTTCGGGTTGGAAGTGGGTGGGAGAGTTCGAGGCCTTGCGCTTAAGGAGCCCCTTCGCCTCGTGC
TTGAGTTGAGGCCTGGCCTGGGCGCTGGGGCCGCCGCGTGCGAATCTGGTGGCACCTTCGCGCCTGTCTC
GCTGCTTTCGATAAGTCTCTAGCCATTTAAAATTTTTGATGACCTGCTGCGACGCTTTTTTTCTGGCAAG
ATAGTCTTGTAAATGCGGGCCAAGATCTGCACACTGGTATTTCGGTTTTTGGGGCCGCGGGCGGCGACGG
GGCCCGTGCGTCCCAGCGCACATGTTCGGCGAGGCGGGGCCTGCGAGCGCGGCCACCGAGAATCGGACGG
GGGTAGTCTCAAGCTGGCCGGCCTGCTCTGGTGCCTGGCCTCGCGCCGCCGTGTATCGCCCCGCCCTGGG
CGGCAAGGCTGGCCCGGTCGGCACCAGTTGCGTGAGCGGAAAGATGGCCGCTTCCCGGCCCTGCTGCAGG
GAGCTCAAAATGGAGGACGCGGCGCTCGGGAGAGCGGGCGGGTGAGTCACCCACACAAAGGAAAAGGGCC
TTTCCGTCCTCAGCCGTCGCTTCATGTGACTCCACGGAGTACCGGGCGCCGTCCAGGCACCTCGATTAGT
TCTCGAGCTTTTGGAGTACGTCGTCTTTAGGTTGGGGGGAGGGGTTTTATGCGATGGAGTTTCCCCACAC
TGAGTGGGTGGAGACTGAAGTTAGGCCAGCTTGGCACTTGATGTAATTCTCCTTGGAATTTGCCCTTTTT
GAGTTTGGATCTTGGTTCATTCTCAAGCCTCAGACAGTGGTTCAAAGTTTTTTTCTTCCATTTCAGGTGT
CGTGACGTACGGCCACCATGACCGAGTACAAGCCCACGGTGCGCCTCGCCACCCGCGACGACGTCCCCAG
GGCCGTACGCACCCTCGCCGCCGCGTTCGCCGACTACCCCGCCACGCGCCACACCGTCGATCCGGACCGC
CACATCGAGCGGGTCACCGAGCTGCAAGAACTCTTCCTCACGCGCGTCGGGCTCGACATCGGCAAGGTGT
GGGTCGCGGACGACGGCGCCGCCGTGGCGGTCTGGACCACGCCGGAGAGCGTCGAAGCGGGGGCGGTGTT
CGCCGAGATCGGCCCGCGCATGGCCGAGTTGAGCGGTTCCCGGCTGGCCGCGCAGCAACAGATGGAAGGC
CTCCTGGCGCCGCACCGGCCCAAGGAGCCCGCGTGGTTCCTGGCCACCGTCGGAGTCTCGCCCGACCACC
AGGGCAAGGGTCTGGGCAGCGCCGTCGTGCTCCCCGGAGTGGAGGCGGCCGAGCGCGCCGGGGTGCCCGC
CTTCCTGGAGACCTCCGCGCCCCGCAACCTCCCCTTCTACGAGCGGCTCGGCTTCACCGTCACCGCCGAC
GTCGAGGTGCCCGAAGGACCGCGCACCTGGTGCATGACCCGCAAGCCCGGTGCCTGAACGCGTTAAGTCG
ACAATCAACCTCTGGATTACAAAATTTGTGAAAGATTGACTGGTATTCTTAACTATGTTGCTCCTTTTAC
GCTATGTGGATACGCTGCTTTAATGCCTTTGTATCATGCTATTGCTTCCCGTATGGCTTTCATTTTCTCC
TCCTTGTATAAATCCTGGTTGCTGTCTCTTTATGAGGAGTTGTGGCCCGTTGTCAGGCAACGTGGCGTGG
TGTGCACTGTGTTTGCTGACGCAACCCCCACTGGTTGGGGCATTGCCACCACCTGTCAGCTCCTTTCCGG
GACTTTCGCTTTCCCCCTCCCTATTGCCACGGCGGAACTCATCGCCGCCTGCCTTGCCCGCTGCTGGACA
GGGGCTCGGCTGTTGGGCACTGACAATTCCGTGGTGTTGTCGGGGAAATCATCGTCCTTTCCTTGGCTGC
TCGCCTGTGTTGCCACCTGGATTCTGCGCGGGACGTCCTTCTGCTACGTCCCTTCGGCCCTCAATCCAGC
GGACCTTCCTTCCCGCGGCCTGCTGCCGGCTCTGCGGCCTCTTCCGCGTCTTCGCCTTCGCCCTCAGACG
AGTCGGATCTCCCTTTGGGCCGCCTCCCCGCGTCGACTTTAAGACCAATGACTTACAAGGCAGCTGTAGA
TCTTAGCCACTTTTTAAAAGAAAAGGGGGGACTGGAAGGGCTAATTCACTCCCAACGAAGACAAGATCTG
CTTTTTGCTTGTACTGGGTCTCTCTGGTTAGACCAGATCTGAGCCTGGGAGCTCTCTGGCTAACTAGGGA
ACCCACTGCTTAAGCCTCAATAAAGCTTGCCTTGAGTGCTTCAAGTAGTGTGTGCCCGTCTGTTGTGTGA
CTCTGGTAACTAGAGATCCCTCAGACCCTTTTAGTCAGTGTGGAAAATCTCTAGCAGTACGTATAGTAGT
TCATGTCATCTTATTATTCAGTATTTATAACTTGCAAAGAAATGAATATCAGAGAGTGAGAGGAACTTGT
TTATTGCAGCTTATAATGGTTACAAATAAAGCAATAGCATCACAAATTTCACAAATAAAGCATTTTTTTC
ACTGCATTCTAGTTGTGGTTTGTCCAAACTCATCAATGTATCTTATCATGTCTGGCTCTAGCTATCCCGC
CCCTAACTCCGCCCATCCCGCCCCTAACTCCGCCCAGTTCCGCCCATTCTCCGCCCCATGGCTGACTAAT
TTTTTTTATTTATGCAGAGGCCGAGGCCGCCTCGGCCTCTGAGCTATTCCAGAAGTAGTGAGGAGGCTTT
TTTGGAGGCCTAGGGACGTACCCAATTCGCCCTATAGTGAGTCGTATTACGCGCGCTCACTGGCCGTCGT
TTTACAACGTCGTGACTGGGAAAACCCTGGCGTTACCCAACTTAATCGCCTTGCAGCACATCCCCCTTTC
GCCAGCTGGCGTAATAGCGAAGAGGCCCGCACCGATCGCCCTTCCCAACAGTTGCGCAGCCTGAATGGCG
AATGGG
[124 nt withheld, positions 3367-3490]
C
[91 nt withheld, positions 3492-3582]
A
[49 nt withheld, positions 3584-3632]
CCTTTGACGTTGGAGTCCACGTTCTTT
[37 nt withheld, positions 3660-3696]
ACCCTATCTCGGTCTATTCTTTTGATTTATAAGGGATTTTGCCGATTTCGGCCTATTGGTTAAAAAATGA
GCTGATTTAACAAAAATTTAACGCGAATTTTAACAAAATATTAACGCTTACAATTTAGGTGGCACTTTTC
GGGGAAATGTGCGCGGAACCCCTATTTGTTTATTTTTCTAAATACATTCAAATATGTATCCGCTCATGAG
ACAATAACCCTGATAAATGCTTCAATAATATTGAAAAAGGAAGAGTATGAGTATTCAACATTTCCGTGTC
GCCCTTATTCCCTTTTTTGCGGCATTTTGCCTTCCTGTTTTTGCTCACCCAGAAACGCTGGTGAAAGTAA
AAGATGCTGAAGATCAGTTGGGTGCACGAGTGGGTTACATCGAACTGGATCTCAACAGCGGTAAGATCCT
TGAGAGTTTTCGCCCCGAAGAACGTTTTCCAATGATGAGCACTTTTAAAGTTCTGCTATGTGGCGCGGTA
TTATCCCGTATTGACGCCGGGCAAGAGCAACTCGGTCGCCGCATACACTATTCTCAGAATGACTTGGTTG
AGTACTCACCAGTCACAGAAAAGCATCTTACGGATGGCATGACAGTAAGAGAATTATGCAGTGCTGCCAT
AACCATGAGTGATAACACTGCGGCCAACTTACTTCTGACAACGATCGGAGGACCGAAGGAGCTAACCGCT
TTTTTGCACAACATGGGGGATCATGTAACTCGCCTTGATCGTTGGGAACCGGAGCTGAATGAAGCCATAC
CAAACGACGAGCGTGACACCACGATGCCTGTAGCAATGGCAACAACGTTGCGCAAACTATTAACTGGCGA
ACTACTTACTCTAGCTTCCCGGCAACAATTAATAGACTGGATGGAGGCGGATAAAGTTGCAGGACCACTT
CTGCGCTCGGCCCTTCCGGCTGGCTGGTTTATTGCTGATAAATCTGGAGCCGGTGAGCGTGGGTCTCGCG
GTATCATTGCAGCACTGGGGCCAGATGGTAAGCCCTCCCGTATCGTAGTTATCTACACGACGGGGAGTCA
GGCAACTATGGATGAACGAAATAGACAGATCGCTGAGATAGGTGCCTCACTGATTAAGCATTGGTAACTG
TCAGACCAAGTTTACTCATATATACTTTAGATTGATTTAAAACTTCATTTTTAATTTAAAAGGATCTAGG
TGAAGATCCTTTTTGATAATCTCATGACCAAAATCCCTTAACGTGAGTTTTCGTTCCACTGAGCGTCAGA
CCCCGTAGAAAAGATCAAAGGATCTTCTTGAGATCCTTTTTTTCTGCGCGTAATCTGCTGCTTGCAAACA
AAAAAACCACCGCTACCAGCGGTGGTTTGTTTGCCGGATCAAGAGCTACCAACTCTTTTTCCGAAGGTAA
CTGGCTTCAGCAGAGCGCAGATACCAAATACTGTTCTTCTAGTGTAGCCGTAGTTAGGCCACCACTTCAA
GAACTCTGTAGCACCGCCTACATACCTCGCTCTGCTAATCCTGTTACCAGTGGCTGCTGCCAGTGGCGAT
AAGTCGTGTCTTACCGGGTTGGACTCAAGACGATAGTTACCGGATAAGGCGCAGCGGTCGGGCTGAACGG
GGGGTTCGTGCACACAGCCCAGCTTGGAGCGAACGACCTACACCGAACTGAGATACCTACAGCGTGAGCT
ATGAGAAAGCGCCACGCTTCCCGAAGGGAGAAAGGCGGACAGGTATCCGGTAAGCGGCAGGGTCGGAACA
GGAGAGCGCACGAGGGAGCTTCCAGGGGGAAACGCCTGGTATCTTTATAGTCCTGTCGGGTTTCGCCACC
TCTGACTTGAGCGTCGATTTTTGTGATGCTCGTCAGGGGGGCGGAGCCTATGGAAAAACGCCAGCAACGC
GGCCTTTTTACGGTTCCTGGCCTTTTGCTGGCCTTTTGCTCACATGTTCTTTCCTGCGTTATCCCCTGAT
TCTGTGGATAACCGTATTACCGCCTTTGAGTGAGCTGATACCGCTCGCCGCAGCCGAACGACCGAGCGCA
GCGAGTCAGTGAGCGAGGAAGCGGAAGAGCGCCCAATACGCAAACCGCCTCTCCCCGCGCGTTGGCCGAT
TCATTAATGCAGCTGGCACGACAGGTTTCCCGACTGGAAAGCGGGCAGTGAGCGCAACGCAATTAATGTG
AGTTAGCTCACTCATTAGGCACCCCAGGCTTTACACTTTATGCTTCCGGCTCGTATGTTGTGTGGAATTG
TGAGCGGATAACAATTTCACACAGGAAACAGCTATGACCATGATTACGCCAAGCGCGCAATTAACCCTCA
CTAAAGGGAACAAAAGCTGGAGCTGCAAGCTTAATGTAGTCTTATGCAATACTCTTGTAGTCTTGCAACA
TGGTAACGATGAGTTAGCAACATGCCTTACAAGGAGAGAAAAAGCACCGTGCATGCCGATTGGTGGAAGT
AAGGTGGTACGATCGTGCCTTATTAGGAAGGCAACAGACGGGTCTGACATGGATTGGACGAACCACTGAA
TTGCCGCATTGCAGAGATATTGTATTTAAGTGCCTAGCTCGATACATAAACGGGTCTCTCTGGTTAGACC
AGATCTGAGCCTGGGAGCTCTCTGGCTAACTAGGGAACCCACTGCTTAAGCCTCAATAAAGCTTGCCTTG
AGTGCTTCAAGTAGTGTGTGCCCGTCTGTTGTGTGACTCTGGTAACTAGAGATCCCTCAGACCCTTTTAG
TCAGTGTGGAAAATCTCTAGCAGTGGCGCCCGAACAGGGACTTGAAAGCGAAAGGGAAACCAGAGGAGCT
CTCTCGACGCAGGACTCGGCTTGCTGAAGCGCGCACGGCAAGAGGCGAGGGGCGGCGACTGGTGAGTACG
CCAAAAATTTTGACTAGCGGAGGCTAGAAGGAGAGAGATGGGTGCGAGAGCGTCAGTATTAAGCGGGGGA
GAATTAGATCGCGATGGGAAAAAATTCGGTTAAGGCCAGGGGGAAAGAAAAAATATAAATTAAAACATAT
AGTATGGGCAAGCAGGGAGCTAGAACGATTCGCAGTTAATCCTGGCCTGTTAGAAACATCAGAAGGCTGT
AGACAAATACTGGGACAGCTACAACCATCCCTTCAGACAGGATCAGAAGAACTTAGATCATTATATAATA
CAGTAGCAACCCTCTATTGTGTGCATCAAAGGATAGAGATAAAAGACACCAAGGAAGCTTTAGACAAGAT
AGAGGAAGAGCAAAACAAAAGTAAGACCACCGCACAGCAAGCGGCCGCTGATCTTCAGACCTGGAGGAGG
AGATATGAGGGACAATTGGAGAAGTGAATTATATAAATATAAAGTAGTAAAAATTGAACCATTAGGAGTA
GCACCCACCAAGGCAAAGAGAAGAGTGGTGCAGAGAGAAAAAAGAGCAGTGGGAATAGGAGCTTTGTTCC
TTGGGTTCTTGGGAGCAGCAGGAAGCACTATGGGCGCAGCGTCAATGACGCTGACGGTACAGGCCAGACA
ATTATTGTCTGGTATAGTGCAGCAGCAGAACAATTTGCTGAGGGCTATTGAGGCGCAACAGCATCTGTTG
CAACTCACAGTCTGGGGCATCAAGCAGCTCCAGGCAAGAATCCTGGCTGTGGAAAGATACCTAAAGGATC
AACAGCTCCTGGGGATTTGGGGTTGCTCTGGAAAACTCATTTGCACCACTGCTGTGCCTTGGAATGCTAG
TTGGAGTAATAAATCTCTGGAACAGATTTGGAATCACACGACCTGGATGGAGTGGGACAGAGAAATTAAC
AATTACACAAGCTTAATACACTCCTTAATTGAAGAATCGCAAAACCAGCAAGAAAAGAATGAACAAGAAT
TATTGGAATTAGATAAATGGGCAAGTTTGTGGAATTGGTTTAACATAACAAATTGGCTGTGGTATATAAA
ATTATTCATAATGATAGTAGGAGGCTTGGTAGGTTTAAGAATAGTTTTTGCTGTACTTTCTATAGTGAAT
AGAGTTAGGCAGGGATATTCACCATTATCGTTTCAGACCCACCTCCCAACCCCGAGGGGACCCAGAGAGG
GCCTATTTCCCATGATTCCTTCATATTTGCATATACGATACAAGGCTGTTAGAGAGATAATTAGAATTAA
TTTGACTGTAAACACAAAGATATTAGTACAAAATACGTGACGTAGAAAGTAATAATTTCTTGGGTAGTTT
GCAGTTTTAAAATTATGTTTTAAAATGGACTATCATATGCTTACCGTAACTTGAAAGTATTTCGATTTCT
TGGCTTTATATATCTTGTGGAAAGGACGAAACACCGGACCTCAGCTTACCCAACATGTTTTAGAGCTAGA
AATAGCAAGTTAAAATAAGGCTAGTCCGTTATCAACTTGAAAAAGTGGCACCGAGTCGGTGCTTTTTTAA
GCTTGGCGTAACTAGATCTTGAGACAAATGGCAGTATTCATCCACAATTTTAAAAGAAAAGGGGGGATTG
GGGGGTACAGTGCAGGGGAAAGAATAGTAGACATAATAGCAACAGACATACAAACTAAAGAATTACAAAA
ACAAATTACAAAAATTCAAAATTTTCGGGTTTATTACAGGGACAGCAGAGATCCACTTTGGCGCCGGCTC
GAGGGGG
