>Addgene plasmid #77408 | MVK gRNA (BRDN0001147106) | depositor partial sequence | sequence record 144868 | Target Sequence
GACCTCAGCTTACCCAACAT
