>Addgene plasmid #77408 | MVK gRNA (BRDN0001147106) | addgene partial sequence | sequence record 187703 | hU6-F
TAGAAAGTAATAATTTCTTGGGTAGTTTGCAGTTTTAAAATTATGTTTTAAAATGGACTATCATATGCTT
ACCGTAACTTGAAAGTATTTCGATTTCTTGGCTTTATATATCTTGTGGAAAGGACGAAACACCGGACCTC
AGCTTACCCAACATGTTTTAGAGCTAGAAATAGCAAGTTAAAATAAGGCTAGTCCGTTATCAACTTGAAA
AAGTGGCACCGAGTCGGTGCTTTTTTAAGCTTGGCGTAACTAGATCTTGAGACAAATGGCAGTATTCATC
CACAATTTTAAAAGAAAAGGGGGGATTGGGGGGTACAGTGCAGGGGAAAGAATAGTAGACATAATAGCAA
CAGACATACAAACTAAAGAATTACAAAAACAAATTACAAAAATTCAAAATTTTCGGGTTTATTACAGGGA
CAGCAGAGATCCACTTTGGCGCCGGCTCGAGGGGGCCCGGGTGCAAAGATGGATAAAGTTTTAAACAGAG
AGGAATCTTTGCAGCTAATGGACCTTCTAGGTCTTGAAAGGAGTGGGAATTGGCTCCGGTGCCCGTCAGT
GGGCAGAGCG
